Addgene plasmid #55371: mCerulean-Golgi-7
Purpose: Localization: GalT Targeting Sequence, Excitation: 433, Emission: 475
Depositing lab: Michael Davidson.
Backbone
  Vector backbone: mCerulean
  Backbone size w/o insert (bp): 4750
  Vector type: Mammalian Expression
  Selectable markers: Neomycin (select with G418)
Growth in bacteria
  Bacterial resistance: Kanamycin, 50 μg/mL
  Growth temperature: 37°C
  Growth strain: DH5alpha
  Copy number: High Copy
Gene/Insert
  Gene/Insert name: Golgi (alt name: NM_001497.3)
  Species: H. sapiens (human)
  Mutation: aa 1-82 of NM_001497.3
  Entrez Gene: B4GALT1 (a.k.a. B4GAL-T1, CDG2D, CLDLFIB, GGTB2, GT1, GTB, beta4Gal-T1)
  Promoter: CMV
  Tag / fusion protein: mCerulean (C terminal on backbone)
  Cloning method: Unknown
  Sequencing primers: 5′ CMV-F; 3′ SV40pA-R
Terms and licenses: Academic/Nonprofit Terms; Industry Terms: Not Available to Industry
Depositor comments: . Excitation = 433; Emission = 475
How to cite: mCerulean-Golgi-7 was a gift from Michael Davidson (Addgene plasmid # 55371 ; http://n2t.net/addgene:55371 ; RRID:Addgene_55371)
