[The description below was written by a language model from this plasmid's Addgene catalogue record.]
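Description:
mCerulean-Golgi-7 is a mammalian expression plasmid that produces a Golgi-targeted cyan fluorescent protein. It is built on an mCerulean backbone of about 4.75 kb (excluding the insert), is maintained at high copy in E. coli under kanamycin selection, and carries a neomycin resistance marker so that transfected mammalian cells can be selected with G418 if stable lines are wanted. The record does not include a feature table, so the origin of replication and other backbone elements are not itemised. The listed 3′ sequencing primer implies that an SV40 polyadenylation signal lies downstream of the coding region.

The insert encodes amino acids 1–82 of human beta-1,4-galactosyltransferase 1 (B4GALT1), expressed from the CMV promoter, with mCerulean fused to its C terminus. This N-terminal part of GalT is recorded as the targeting sequence. In general it comprises the short cytoplasmic tail, the transmembrane signal-anchor and part of the stem region of this type II membrane protein. These elements are sufficient to retain a fused cargo in the Golgi apparatus, classically in the trans cisternae, without the enzyme's catalytic domain. The "7" in the name probably refers to the length of the linker between the two parts, but the record does not say so.

The construct serves as a live-cell or fixed-cell organelle marker for fluorescence microscopy. It labels the Golgi in the cyan channel (excitation 433 nm, emission 475 nm), so it can be combined with yellow, green or red fusions for colocalisation, Golgi morphology and trafficking studies.
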