>Addgene plasmid #55371 | mCerulean-Golgi-7 | depositor partial sequence | sequence record 85775 | insert sequence
TAGCAGAGCTGGTTTAGTGAACCGTCAGATCCGCTAGCATGAGGCTTCGGGAGCCGCTCCTGAGCGGCAG
CGCCGCGATGCCAGGCGCGTCCCTACAGCGGGCCTGCCGCCTGCTCGTGGCCGTCTGCGCTCTGCACCTT
GGCGTCACCCTCGTTTACTACCTGGCTGGCCGCGACCTGAGCCGCCTGCCCCAACTGGTCGGAGTCTCCA
CACCGCTGCAGGGCGGCTCGAACAGTGCCGCCGCCATCGGGCAGTCCTCCGGGGAGCTCCGGACCGGAGG
GGCCAAGGATCCACCGGTCGCCACCATGGTGAGCAAGGGCGAGGAGCTGTTCACCGGGGTGGTGCCCATC
CTGGTCGAGCTGGACGGCGACGTAAACGGCCACAAGTTCAGCGTGTCCGGCGAGGGCGAGGGCGATGCCA
CCTACGGCAAGCTGACCCTGAAGTTCATCTGCACCACCGGCAAGCTGCCCGTGCCCTGGCCCACCCTCGT
GACCACCCTGACCTGGGGCGTGCAGTGCTTCGCCCGCTACCCCGACCACATGAAGCAGCACGACTTCTTC
AAGTCCGCCATGCCCGAAGGCTACGTCCAGGAGCGCACCATCTTCTTCAAGGACGACGGCAACTACAAGA
CCCGCGCCGAGGTGAAGTTCGAGGGCGACACCCTGGTGAACCGCATCGAGCTGAAGGGCATCGACTTCAA
GGAGGACGGCAACATCCTGGGGCACAAGCTGGAGTACAACGCCATCAGCGACAACGTCTATATCACCGCC
GACAAGCAGAAGAACGGCATCAAGGCCAACTTCAAGATCCGCCACAACATCGAGGACGGCAGCGTGCAGC
TCGCCGACCACTACCAGCAGAACACCCCCATCGGCGACGGCCCCGTGCTGCTGCCCGACAACCACTACCT
GAGCACCCAGTCCAAGCTGAGCAAAGACCCCAACGAGAAGCGCGATCACATGGTCCTGCTGGAGTTCGTG
ACCGCCGCCGGGATCACTCTCGGCATGGACGAGCTGTACAAGTAAAGCGGCCGCGACTCTAGATCATAAT
CAGCCATACCACATTTGTAGAGGTTTTACTTGCTTTAAAAACCTCCC
