>Addgene plasmid #55371 | mCerulean-Golgi-7 | addgene partial sequence | sequence record 142892 | CMV-F 5'-CGCAAATGGGCGGTAGGCGTG-3'
ACCGTCAGATCCGCTAGCATGAGGCTTCGGGAGCCGCTCCTGAGCGGCAGCGCCGCGATGCCAGGCGCGT
CCCTACAGCGGGCCTGCCGCCTGCTCGTGGCCGTCTGCGCTCTGCACCTTGGCGTCACCCTCGTTTACTA
CCTGGCTGGCCGCGACCTGAGCCGCCTGCCCCAACTGGTCGGAGTCTCCACACCGCTGCAGGGCGGCTCG
AACAGTGCCGCCGCCATCGGGCAGTCCTCCGGGGAGCTCCGGACCGGAGGGGCCAAGGATCCACCGGTCG
CCACCATGGTGAGCAAGGGCGAGGAGCTGTTCACCGGGGTGGTGCCCATCCTGGTCGAGCTGGACGGCGA
CGTAAACGGCCACAAGTTCAGCGTGTCCGGCGAGGGCGAGGGCGATGCCACCTACGGCAAGCTGACCCTG
AAGTTCATCTGCACCACCGGCAAGCTGCCCGTGCCCTGGCCCACCCTCGTGACCACCCTGACCTGGGGCG
TGCAGTGCTTCGCCCGCTACCCCGACCACATGAAGCAGCACGACTTCTTCAAGTCCGCCATGCCCGAAGG
CTACGTCCAGGAGCGCACCATCTTCTTCAAGGACGACGGCAACTACAAGACCCGCGCCGAGGTGAAGTTC
GAGGGCGACACCCTGGTGAACCGCATCGAGCTGAAGGGCATCGACTTCAAGGAGGACGGCAACATCCTGG
GGCACAAGCTGGAGTACAACGCCATCAGCGACAACGTCTATATCACCGCCGACAAGCAGAAGAACGGCAT
CAAGGCCAACTTCAAGATCCGCCACAACATCGAGGACGGCAGCGTGCAGCTCGCCGA
